Addgene plasmid #122548: pBT3102
Purpose: Expression of a C. elegan codon optimized florescent protein (CemOrange2) fused to a plasma membrane localized gene (aqp-1) under the intestinal specific promoter nhx-2
Depositing lab: Gary Silverman. Depositing organization: Washington University in Saint Louis. Publication: CemOrange2 fusions facilitate multifluorophore subcellular imaging in C. elegans. Thomas BJ, Wight IE, Chou WYY, Moreno M, Dawson Z, Homayouni A, Huang H, Kim H, Jia H, Buland JR, Wambach JA, Cole FS, Pak SC, Silverman GA, Luke CJ. PLoS One. 2019 Mar 26;14(3):e0214257. doi: 10.1371/journal.pone.0214257. eCollection 2019. PubMed 30913273.
Backbone
  Vector backbone: pPD49.26
  Vector type: Bacterial Expression
Growth in bacteria
  Bacterial resistance: Ampicillin, 100 μg/mL
  Growth temperature: 37°C
  Growth strain: DH5alpha
  Copy number: High Copy
Gene/Insert
  Gene/Insert name: Pnhx-2_aqp-1::CemOrange2
  Species: C. elegans (nematode), Synthetic
  Entrez Gene: aqp-1
  Promoter: Pnhx-2
  Cloning method: Gibson Cloning
Terms and licenses: Academic/Nonprofit Terms; Industry Terms: Not Available to Industry
How to cite: pBT3102 was a gift from Gary Silverman (Addgene plasmid # 122548 ; http://n2t.net/addgene:122548 ; RRID:Addgene_122548)
