[The description below was written by a language model from this plasmid's Addgene catalogue record and pLannotate feature annotations shown in this document.]
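Description:
pBT3102 is a C. elegans transgene plasmid built on the pPD49.26 backbone, a standard worm expression vector. The repository lists it under bacterial expression, but its stated purpose is expression in the nematode, with E. coli serving only as the propagation host. The 6,975 nt sequence carries a high-copy ColE1/pUC-type origin of replication and a β-lactamase (AmpR) gene with its own promoter for ampicillin selection. It also contains vector remnants that have no role in the worm payload: fragments of rop, bom and lacI, a CAP binding site, the lac promoter and operator, and a piece of the pUC multiple cloning site.

The insert, assembled by Gibson cloning, is Pnhx-2_aqp-1::CemOrange2. The intestine-specific nhx-2 promoter drives the aquaporin gene aqp-1, which localizes to the plasma membrane, fused to CemOrange2, a C. elegans codon-optimized version of the orange fluorescent protein mOrange2 (a Discosoma-derived, constitutively fluorescent and acid-sensitive protein). The automated annotation detects only the mOrange2 coding region. The nhx-2 promoter and aqp-1 sequences are not called, although the insert name and the unannotated region upstream of the fluorophore are consistent with aqp-1 lying 5′ of CemOrange2. A short fragment matching aex-5 is annotated downstream of the reporter. The record does not explain it, and no 3′ UTR is explicitly annotated.

The construct is intended as a plasma membrane marker for intestinal cells in live worms. It belongs to a set of CemOrange2 fusions designed for multifluorophore subcellular imaging, where an orange label can be combined with other fluorescent proteins.
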