Features (pLannotate 1.2.2; 12 found; start..end, strand, type, name):
   1603..1619    -  misc_feature   MCS (fragment): pUC18/19 multiple cloning site
   2834..3694    +  CDS            mOrange2: mOrange2 is a basic (constitutively fluorescent) orange fluorescent protein published in 2008, derived from Discosoma sp.. It has high acid sensitivity.
   4241..4393    +  CDS            aex-5 (fragment): AEX5_CAEEL - Also known as kpc-3 From Caenorhabditis elegans.
   4520..4555    +  CDS            rop (fragment): Rop protein, which maintains plasmids at low copy number; rop
   4657..4756    +  misc_feature   bom (fragment): basis of mobility region from pBR322
   4854..4958    +  promoter       AmpR promoter: bla
   4959..5819    +  CDS            AmpR: β-lactamase; bla; confers resistance to ampicillin, carbenicillin, and related antibiotics
   5990..6578    +  rep_origin     ori: high-copy-number ColE1/pMB1/pBR322/pUC origin of replication
   6761..6853    +  CDS            lacI (fragment): lac repressor; lacI; The lac repressor binds to the lac operator to inhibit transcription in E. coli. This inhibition can be relieved by adding lactose or isopropyl-β-D-thiogalactopyranoside (IPTG).
   6866..6887    +  protein_bind   CAP binding site: CAP binding activates transcription in the presence of cAMP. E. coli catabolite activator protein
   6902..6932    +  promoter       lac promoter: promoter for the E. coli lac operon
   6940..6956    +  protein_bind   lac operator: The lac repressor binds to the lac operator to inhibit transcription in E. coli. This inhibition can be relieved by adding lactose or isopropyl-β-D-thiogalactopyranoside (IPTG). lac repressor encoded by lacI
>Addgene plasmid #122548 | pBT3102 | addgene full sequence | sequence record 238198 | Addgene NGS Result
ATGACCATGATTACGCCAAGCTTCCTTCCAAGTTATTGACAAGTATTAACTGCACTTCTCATAAAAATTT
TTCAAATAGATCTATTTAGTCTGGAATAGGAATACTTTTGGCAATTTTCTTGAGAATCATAGAAGACGAA
TTTCTGAACTGCTCTTTGTGAAGCCACGCCCATATATTGGCATTTTTGTATCCAATTTTTTGTAGAGTAC
CTGAATCATTGTCACTACATCTGCTAAACAATATATGGAAGTTCTATGAGAGGTGAAAGGTAAATCATAT
AACAACTGTAATAACATAGAAATGATTGTAGTATATTTCCAATTAGGCTGAGTTGATCTTATTGAAGAGT
TTGAATCATAGCAATTTTTTCCTCTTTTAGTATTTTTCAAAACAAATTTTCACAATGTTAGATGTAGTAT
TTAGCATTAAGGCATCTGTAATCTCCCAGAAATGTTTTGGGAATAAAACCCTTTGACTCTTTGGTCCTTT
TTTGCTCCAAATAATATCTGATTTTAACCCGTTCTGATCTACTTTTTACCTTTCGATCGTCACATCCGCG
TACACGTTTCTCTTGCTCTCAATTGCTTATCTTTATGGCCTTTTCCCCCACTTTTTGTCGACTATCATGC
GGACGTGGCTTCCTTGCTCCCTCCCGGTTTTTTTGAAAACACTTGTGAATTTATTTTTTGTGGTCAAAAT
TACGAAACATTTGAATTCTCAATCTATTTATAGACCGGGTGTGGTATGTTATGCCATGTTTTTGTCATTG
CCAAATGAACATCGATATTTTAATTTTCTGAACTTACCGTACCCCCTGCGTTACTATTTTATTTTTAATT
TGTATAATTTCATTGCTATAATTTGTTGTCCTTGAAACATTGAAGATATCGAAGAAATAATGACAAAAAT
CAGATAGAACAATTTTTCCTACTCATCAACTCACATTTTTCTATTTTCTCTTGTGCGAAAAAAATAGTAT
ATTGGGAATATTTATAGTATTGCAACTTTTCTCTTAGTTCGCAGAGTTGCAATACTACTAGATCCCTAAT
AGAGGAAATATGGTGACCAGCTTTTTGCAATTGGAAAGTTGGGAAAAAAGTATATATATTAATAGACTTA
CATTCTTGTAGTTCGTAGAATTTTTCAGGAAATCTGACACGCAAGACTTTTTCAAAAAGTTTTTTTTTTT
AATTTGGCAATCTGCCAAAACGTTTACTGAACATTTTGAAAACATCTACCAGTACCTTTAACACAACGAA
AAATTGTTCTAAGCAATATTAACTGTGATAATTGATGTTAAGACCTGAAATTTAATCACAAATTTCACCT
GGAAATGACAGTAATCGGCTTCTAAATACTGTCGACACAAGTGCCATACCTAAGATTCCAATCCTATTAC
CATGTTTCCCAATTTCATTCTCTTTCGTATCTCTATTTCTCTTCTTTATTATCAATTACTTTTTATCAGT
TCTTCGTTTGCTTTAACATCAAGAGCACATAGCGCTCTCTCGTCTCTCTCTCATGCTCTTTTTGAACTTT
TACAAAAAACTATTTCCGGTTGTTTTGATTCTTGGAATTTGAAATAATTTTCAGTGATTAAATCTAGAGG
ATCCCCGGGATTGGCCAAAGGACCCAAAGGTATGTTTCGAATGATACTAACATAACATAGAACATTTTCA
GGAGGACCCTTGGCTAGCAAAAATGACGGCCGAGGAAGATACTTTGCCTGAAAGGCTGAGGTTTCACGGA
GTTCACACAAATATTTTGGCAAGGAACCTCATCGCCGAGTTTTTTGGAACATTCCTTCTTTGTGTTAGTT
TTAAGTTTCTTGAATAGTAATTTGAAAATTTGATTTTTTTTTAGTTTATCGGTCTTTCAATTGTTTTCCA
ATTCCATGCTGGCGGTGGAAAGACAACTGAATGGATTGGAGTTAACATAGGATGGGGATTTGCAATTATG
TTTGCAGTTATGGCAACAGCTAGGATGTCAGGTAATATTTCTGTGAATCAAATCTTCTGCTCAATTTTCT
TTTTATTTTAAGAACTTTTATCAACATCTTTCAGGTGGTCATCTCAATCCAGCTGTTTCCCTTCTACTTT
GGTCTCTTGGTCATCTCAAACTTGCTTGGGTGCCACTGTACGCAATTGCTCAAACCGCTGGAGCTTTCGT
GGCTTCTCTTGGAATGTACTCTTATTACTATGGTATCCTACTTATTCTCCCTGTTGAAATTATTTTGAAA
TTTTCAGAACAATTCAATGCATTTGATGGAGGTAATCGCACAATCCTCGGAGCTACTGGAACAGCTGGTT
GCTTTGCCAGTTATCCATCTCCAAATCTTGGAGTATGGGGTCCATACATTGATCAGTGCGTCGGTACCGG
AGTTCTCGCATACTTCCTCTGCGTTGTTATTGATGAGAGAAATCAAATTCCAAAAATTTGGCATCCAATG
TTCTTCGGATTCTTGGTAATGATGATCGGAACTGGATTTGGAATGAACATTGGATATCCAATTAATCCAG
CAAGAGATCTCGGACCACGACTCTTCAGTTATTTTATCTATGGTCCAGGTGTTTTCCAGTTAGTTCACAG
TGTCAATTCACAAATATCTCATATAATGATTTCAGCTCTCCATACCCTAACTATTGGCTAGCTCCAGCCA
TTGCTCCATTTGTTGGTGCTCTTGTCGGTGGATGGTTCTATCATTTCTCCCTTGGAATGCACAATCCTGA
CATCGAAGAAGCCGACGATATTTTTGTTCAACAACCACCAAAATCTGTAGAGCAACAAAAATTGCTTCAA
GCTCTCGAGAGGCCTGGTACCATGGGCGGAAAAATGGTCTCCAAGGGAGAGGAGAACAACATGGCCATCA
TCAAGGAGTTCATGCGTTTCAAGGTCCGTATGGAGGGATCCGTCAACGGACACGAGTTCGAGATCGAGGG
AGAGGGAGAGGGACGTCCATACGAGGGATTCCAAACCGCCAAGCTCAAGGTCACCAAGGTAAGTTTAAAC
ATATATATACTAACTAACCCTGATTATTTAAATTTTCAGGGAGGACCACTCCCATTCGCCTGGGACATCC
TCTCCCCACACTTCACCTACGGATCCAAGGCCTACGTCAAGCACCCAGCCGACATCCCAGACTACTTCAA
GCTCTCCTTCCCAGAGGGATTCAAGTGGGAGCGTGTCATGAACTACGAGGACGGAGGAGTCGTCACCGTC
ACCCAAGACTCCTCCCTCCAAGACGGAGAGTTCATCTACAAGGTAAGTTTAAACAGTTCGGTACTAACTA
ACCATACATATTTAAATTTTCAGGTCAAGCTCCGTGGAACCAACTTCCCATCCGACGGACCAGTCATGCA
AAAGAAGACCATGGGATGGGAGGCCTCCTCCGAGCGTATGTACCCAGAGGACGGAGCCCTCAAGGGAAAG
ATCAAGATGCGTCTCAAGCTCAAGGTAAGTTTAAACATGATTTTACTAACTAACTAATCTGATTTAAATT
TTCAGGACGGAGGACACTACACCTCCGAGGTCAAGACCACCTACAAGGCCAAGAAGCCAGTCCAACTCCC
AGGAGCCTACATCGTCGACATCAAGCTCGACATCACCTCCCACAACGAGGACTACACCATCGTCGAGCAA
TACGAGCGTGCCGAGGGACGTCACTCCACCGGAGGAATGGACGAACTCTACAAGCTTAACGGTCCTAGGA
GATCTGAATTCGGCGCCTAAGAGCTCCGCATCGGCCGCTGTCATCAGATCGCCATCTCGCGCCCGTGCCT
CTGACTTCTAAGTCCAATTACTCTTCAACATCCCTACATGCTCTTTCTCCCTGTGCTCCCACCCCCTATT
TTTGTTATTATCAAAAAACTTCTCTTAATTTCTTTGTTTTTTAGCTTCTTTTAAGTCACCTCTAACAATG
AAATTGTGTAGATTCAAAAATAGAATTAATTCGTAATAAAAAGTCGAAAAAAATTGTGCTCCCTCCCCCC
ATTAATAATAATTCTATCCCAAAATCTACACAATGTTCTGTGTACACTTCTTATGTTTTTTACTTCTGAT
AAATTTTTTTGAAACATCATAGAAAAAACCGCACACAAAATACCTTATCATATGTTACGTTTCAGTTTAT
GACCGCAATTTTTATTTCTTCGCACGTCTGGGCCTCTCATGACGTCAAATCATGCTCATCGTGAAAAAGT
TTTGGAGTATTTTTGGAATTTTTCAATCAAGTGAAAGTTTATGAAATTAATTTTCCTGCTTTTGCTTTTT
GGGGTTTCCCCTATTGTTTGTCAAGATTTCGAGGACGGCGTTTTTCTTGCTAAAATCACAAGTATTGATG
AGCACGATGCAAGAAAGATCGGAAGAAGGTTTGGGTTTGAGGCTCAGTGGAAGGTGAGTAGAAGTTGATA
ATTTGAAAGTGGAGTAGTGTCTATGGGGTTTTTGCCTTAAATGACAGAATACATTCCCAATATACCAAAC
ATAACTGTTTCTACTAGTCGGCCGTACGGGCCCTTTCGTCTCGCGCGTTTCGGTGATGACGGTGAAAACC
TCTGACACATGCAGCTCCCGGAGACGGTCACAGCTTGTCTGTAAGCGGATGCCGGGAGCAGACAAGCCCG
TCAGGGCGCGTCAGCGGGTGTTGGCGGGTGTCGGGGCTGGCTTAACTATGCGGCATCAGAGCAGATTGTA
CTGAGAGTGCACCATATGCGGTGTGAAATACCGCACAGATGCGTAAGGAGAAAATACCGCATCAGGCGGC
CTTAAGGGCCTCGTGATACGCCTATTTTTATAGGTTAATGTCATGATAATAATGGTTTCTTAGACGTCAG
GTGGCACTTTTCGGGGAAATGTGCGCGGAACCCCTATTTGTTTATTTTTCTAAATACATTCAAATATGTA
TCCGCTCATGAGACAATAACCCTGATAAATGCTTCAATAATATTGAAAAAGGAAGAGTATGAGTATTCAA
CATTTCCGTGTCGCCCTTATTCCCTTTTTTGCGGCATTTTGCCTTCCTGTTTTTGCTCACCCAGAAACGC
TGGTGAAAGTAAAAGATGCTGAAGATCAGTTGGGTGCACGAGTGGGTTACATCGAACTGGATCTCAACAG
CGGTAAGATCCTTGAGAGTTTTCGCCCCGAAGAACGTTTTCCAATGATGAGCACTTTTAAAGTTCTGCTA
TGTGGCGCGGTATTATCCCGTATTGACGCCGGGCAAGAGCAACTCGGTCGCCGCATACACTATTCTCAGA
ATGACTTGGTTGAGTACTCACCAGTCACAGAAAAGCATCTTACGGATGGCATGACAGTAAGAGAATTATG
CAGTGCTGCCATAACCATGAGTGATAACACTGCGGCCAACTTACTTCTGACAACGATCGGAGGACCGAAG
GAGCTAACCGCTTTTTTGCACAACATGGGGGATCATGTAACTCGCCTTGATCGTTGGGAACCGGAGCTGA
ATGAAGCCATACCAAACGACGAGCGTGACACCACGATGCCTGTAGCAATGGCAACAACGTTGCGCAAACT
ATTAACTGGCGAACTACTTACTCTAGCTTCCCGGCAACAATTAATAGACTGGATGGAGGCGGATAAAGTT
GCAGGACCACTTCTGCGCTCGGCCCTTCCGGCTGGCTGGTTTATTGCTGATAAATCTGGAGCCGGTGAGC
GTGGGTCTCGCGGTATCATTGCAGCACTGGGGCCAGATGGTAAGCCCTCCCGTATCGTAGTTATCTACAC
GACGGGGAGTCAGGCAACTATGGATGAACGAAATAGACAGATCGCTGAGATAGGTGCCTCACTGATTAAG
CATTGGTAACTGTCAGACCAAGTTTACTCATATATACTTTAGATTGATTTAAAACTTCATTTTTAATTTA
AAAGGATCTAGGTGAAGATCCTTTTTGATAATCTCATGACCAAAATCCCTTAACGTGAGTTTTCGTTCCA
CTGAGCGTCAGACCCCGTAGAAAAGATCAAAGGATCTTCTTGAGATCCTTTTTTTCTGCGCGTAATCTGC
TGCTTGCAAACAAAAAAACCACCGCTACCAGCGGTGGTTTGTTTGCCGGATCAAGAGCTACCAACTCTTT
TTCCGAAGGTAACTGGCTTCAGCAGAGCGCAGATACCAAATACTGTTCTTCTAGTGTAGCCGTAGTTAGG
CCACCACTTCAAGAACTCTGTAGCACCGCCTACATACCTCGCTCTGCTAATCCTGTTACCAGTGGCTGCT
GCCAGTGGCGATAAGTCGTGTCTTACCGGGTTGGACTCAAGACGATAGTTACCGGATAAGGCGCAGCGGT
CGGGCTGAACGGGGGGTTCGTGCACACAGCCCAGCTTGGAGCGAACGACCTACACCGAACTGAGATACCT
ACAGCGTGAGCTATGAGAAAGCGCCACGCTTCCCGAAGGGAGAAAGGCGGACAGGTATCCGGTAAGCGGC
AGGGTCGGAACAGGAGAGCGCACGAGGGAGCTTCCAGGGGGAAACGCCTGGTATCTTTATAGTCCTGTCG
GGTTTCGCCACCTCTGACTTGAGCGTCGATTTTTGTGATGCTCGTCAGGGGGGCGGAGCCTATGGAAAAA
CGCCAGCAACGCGGCCTTTTTACGGTTCCTGGCCTTTTGCTGGCCTTTTGCTCACATGTTCTTTCCTGCG
TTATCCCCTGATTCTGTGGATAACCGTATTACCGCCTTTGAGTGAGCTGATACCGCTCGCCGCAGCCGAA
CGACCGAGCGCAGCGAGTCAGTGAGCGAGGAAGCGGAAGAGCGCCCAATACGCAAACCGCCTCTCCCCGC
GCGTTGGCCGATTCATTAATGCAGCTGGCACGACAGGTTTCCCGACTGGAAAGCGGGCAGTGAGCGCAAC
GCAATTAATGTGAGTTAGCTCACTCATTAGGCACCCCAGGCTTTACACTTTATGCTTCCGGCTCGTATGT
TGTGTGGAATTGTGAGCGGATAACAATTTCACACAGGAAACAGCT
